Addgene plasmid #242679: pCMV-SpCas9-VRQR(+A1322R)-P2A-EGFP (LRF59)
Purpose: CMV promoter expression plasmid for human codon optimized SpCas9-VRQR(A1322R)-BPNLS(SV40)-3xFLAG-P2A-EGFP
Depositing lab: Benjamin Kleinstiver. Depositing organization: Massachusetts General Hospital. Publication: Treatment of a severe vascular disease using a bespoke CRISPR-Cas9 base editor in mice. Alves CRR, Das S, Krishnan V, Ha LL, Fox LR, Stutzman HE, Shamber CE, Kalailingam P, McCarthy S, Lino Cardenas CL, Fong CE, Imai T, Mitra S, Yun S, Wood RK, Benning FMC, Roh K, Lawton J, Kim N, Silverstein RA, Ferreira da Silva J, de la Cruz D, Richa R, Xie J, Gray-Edwards HL, Malhotra R, Chung DY, Chao LH, Tsai SQ, Maguire CA, Lindsay ME, Kleinstiver BP, Musolino PL. Nat Biomed Eng. 2025 Sep 11:10.1038/s41551-025-01499-1. doi: 10.1038/s41551-025-01499-1. PubMed 40935887.
Backbone
  Vector backbone: pCMV-T7-SpCas9-P2A-EGFP (RTW3027) (Addgene Plasmid #139987)
  Vector type: Mammalian Expression, CRISPR
Growth in bacteria
  Bacterial resistance: Ampicillin, 100 μg/mL
  Growth temperature: 37°C
  Growth strain: DH5alpha
  Copy number: High Copy
Gene/Insert
  Gene/Insert name: pCMV-SpCas9-VRQR(A1322R)-BPNLS(SV40)-3xFLAG-P2A-EGFP (alt names: LRF59; SpCas9-VRQR(+A1322R) nuclease)
  Species: Synthetic
  Mutation: VRQR + A1322R mutations in SpCas9(D1135V/G1218R/A1322R/R1335Q/T1337R)
  Promoter: CMV and T7
  Tag / fusion protein: BPNLS (N terminal on insert)
  Cloning method: Gibson Cloning
  Sequencing primers: 5′ oBK6928-CCAAGTCTCCACCCCATTGACG; 3′ oBK219-GGGAGTGGCACCTTCCAGGGTC
Terms and licenses: Academic/Nonprofit Terms; Industry Terms: Not Available to Industry
How to cite: pCMV-SpCas9-VRQR(+A1322R)-P2A-EGFP (LRF59) was a gift from Benjamin Kleinstiver (Addgene plasmid # 242679 ; http://n2t.net/addgene:242679 ; RRID:Addgene_242679)
