[The description below was written by a language model from this plasmid's Addgene catalogue record and pLannotate feature annotations shown in this document.]
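Description:
pCMV-SpCas9-VRQR(+A1322R)-P2A-EGFP (LRF59) is an 8,451 nt mammalian expression plasmid for CRISPR work, built by Gibson cloning on the pCMV-T7-SpCas9-P2A-EGFP (RTW3027) backbone. It is propagated in E. coli as a high-copy plasmid through a ColE1/pUC-type origin and is selected with ampicillin via the β-lactamase gene and its native promoter. The remaining bacterial annotations (lac promoter and operator, CAP site, and fragments of lacI, bom, an SV40 promoter and a multiple cloning site) are short backbone remnants with no stated role in the design.

The payload is a single open reading frame driven by the human CMV immediate-early enhancer and promoter, with a T7 promoter placed just upstream of the coding sequence so the same cassette can also be transcribed by T7 RNA polymerase. It encodes a human codon-optimized Streptococcus pyogenes Cas9 nuclease; the annotation tool splits this into overlapping N- and C-terminal Cas9 matches, but they form one continuous gene. The enzyme carries the VRQR substitutions plus A1322R (D1135V/G1218R/A1322R/R1335Q/T1337R). VRQR is an engineered variant with altered PAM preference. The insert name places a bipartite SV40 nuclear localization signal and 3xFLAG epitope after Cas9, consistent with the annotated 3xFLAG position, although the tag field lists the BPNLS as N-terminal. A P2A self-cleaving peptide then links EGFP, so transfected cells produce a separate fluorescent marker from the same transcript, which ends at a bGH polyadenylation signal. No guide RNA cassette is annotated, so the guide would need to be supplied separately. The plasmid was deposited in connection with a study developing a bespoke Cas9 base editor for a vascular disease in mice.
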