Features (pLannotate 1.2.2; 18 found; start..end, strand, type, name):
    132..335     +  promoter       CMV promoter: human cytomegalovirus (CMV) immediate early promoter
    377..395     +  promoter       T7 promoter: promoter for bacteriophage T7 RNA polymerase
    409..2127    +  CDS            Cas9(N): N-terminal portion of Streptococcus pyogenes Cas9 (Zetsche et al., 2015)
   2014..4512    +  CDS            Cas9(C): C-terminal portion of Streptococcus pyogenes Cas9 (Zetsche et al., 2015)
   4600..4665    +  CDS            3xFLAG: three tandem FLAG® epitope tags, followed by an enterokinase cleavage site
   4741..5457    +  CDS            EGFP: EGFP is a basic (constitutively fluorescent) green fluorescent protein published in 1996, derived from Aequorea victoria. It is reported to be a rapidly-maturing weak dimer with moderate acid sensitivity.
   5512..5736    +  polyA_signal   bGH poly(A) signal: bovine growth hormone polyadenylation signal
   5740..5761    +  promoter       SV40 promoter (fragment): SV40 enhancer and early promoter
   5766..5782    +  misc_feature   MCS (fragment): pBluescript multiple cloning site
   5831..5847    -  protein_bind   lac operator: The lac repressor binds to the lac operator to inhibit transcription in E. coli. This inhibition can be relieved by adding lactose or isopropyl-β-D-thiogalactopyranoside (IPTG). lac repressor encoded by lacI
   5855..5885    -  promoter       lac promoter: promoter for the E. coli lac operon
   5900..5921    -  protein_bind   CAP binding site: CAP binding activates transcription in the presence of cAMP. E. coli catabolite activator protein
   5934..6026    -  CDS            lacI (fragment): lac repressor; lacI; The lac repressor binds to the lac operator to inhibit transcription in E. coli. This inhibition can be relieved by adding lactose or isopropyl-β-D-thiogalactopyranoside (IPTG).
   6209..6797    -  rep_origin     ori: high-copy-number ColE1/pMB1/pBR322/pUC origin of replication
   6968..7828    -  CDS            AmpR: β-lactamase; bla; confers resistance to ampicillin, carbenicillin, and related antibiotics
   7829..7933    -  promoter       AmpR promoter: bla
   8004..8048    -  misc_feature   bom (fragment): basis of mobility region from pBR322
   8203..131     +  enhancer       CMV enhancer (across the origin): human cytomegalovirus immediate early enhancer
>Addgene plasmid #242679 | pCMV-SpCas9-VRQR(+A1322R)-P2A-EGFP (LRF59) | addgene full sequence | sequence record 494380 | Addgene NGS Result
ATATGCCAAGTACGCCCCCTATTGACGTCAATGACGGTAAATGGCCCGCCTGGCATTATGCCCAGTACAT
GACCTTATGGGACTTTCCTACTTGGCAGTACATCTACGTATTAGTCATCGCTATTACCATGGTGATGCGG
TTTTGGCAGTACATCAATGGGCGTGGATAGCGGTTTGACTCACGGGGATTTCCAAGTCTCCACCCCATTG
ACGTCAATGGGAGTTTGTTTTGGCACCAAAATCAACGGGACTTTCCAAAATGTCGTAACAACTCCGCCCC
ATTGACGCAAATGGGCGGTAGGCGTGTACGGTGGGAGGTCTATATAAGCAGAGCTGGTTTAGTGAACCGT
CAGATCCGCTAGAGATCCGCGGCCGCTAATACGACTCACTATAGGGAGAGCCGCCACCATGGACAAGAAG
TACAGCATCGGCCTGGACATCGGCACCAACTCTGTGGGCTGGGCCGTGATCACCGACGAGTACAAGGTGC
CCAGCAAGAAATTCAAGGTGCTGGGCAACACCGACCGGCACAGCATCAAGAAGAACCTGATCGGAGCCCT
GCTGTTCGACAGCGGCGAAACAGCCGAGGCCACCCGGCTGAAGAGAACCGCCAGAAGAAGATACACCAGA
CGGAAGAACCGGATCTGCTATCTGCAAGAGATCTTCAGCAACGAGATGGCCAAGGTGGACGACAGCTTCT
TCCACAGACTGGAAGAGTCCTTCCTGGTGGAAGAGGATAAGAAGCACGAGCGGCACCCCATCTTCGGCAA
CATCGTGGACGAGGTGGCCTACCACGAGAAGTACCCCACCATCTACCACCTGAGAAAGAAACTGGTGGAC
AGCACCGACAAGGCCGACCTGCGGCTGATCTATCTGGCCCTGGCCCACATGATCAAGTTCCGGGGCCACT
TCCTGATCGAGGGCGACCTGAACCCCGACAACAGCGACGTGGACAAGCTGTTCATCCAGCTGGTGCAGAC
CTACAACCAGCTGTTCGAGGAAAACCCCATCAACGCCAGCGGCGTGGACGCCAAGGCCATCCTGTCTGCC
AGACTGAGCAAGAGCAGACGGCTGGAAAATCTGATCGCCCAGCTGCCCGGCGAGAAGAAGAATGGCCTGT
TCGGAAACCTGATTGCCCTGAGCCTGGGCCTGACCCCCAACTTCAAGAGCAACTTCGACCTGGCCGAGGA
TGCCAAACTGCAGCTGAGCAAGGACACCTACGACGACGACCTGGACAACCTGCTGGCCCAGATCGGCGAC
CAGTACGCCGACCTGTTTCTGGCCGCCAAGAACCTGTCCGACGCCATCCTGCTGAGCGACATCCTGAGAG
TGAACACCGAGATCACCAAGGCCCCCCTGAGCGCCTCTATGATCAAGAGATACGACGAGCACCACCAGGA
CCTGACCCTGCTGAAAGCTCTCGTGCGGCAGCAGCTGCCTGAGAAGTACAAAGAGATTTTCTTCGACCAG
AGCAAGAACGGCTACGCCGGCTACATTGACGGCGGAGCCAGCCAGGAAGAGTTCTACAAGTTCATCAAGC
CCATCCTGGAAAAGATGGACGGCACCGAGGAACTGCTCGTGAAGCTGAACAGAGAGGACCTGCTGCGGAA
GCAGCGGACCTTCGACAACGGCAGCATCCCCCACCAGATCCACCTGGGAGAGCTGCACGCCATTCTGCGG
CGGCAGGAAGATTTTTACCCATTCCTGAAGGACAACCGGGAAAAGATCGAGAAGATCCTGACCTTCCGCA
TCCCCTACTACGTGGGCCCTCTGGCCAGGGGAAACAGCAGATTCGCCTGGATGACCAGAAAGAGCGAGGA
AACCATCACCCCCTGGAACTTCGAGGAAGTGGTGGACAAGGGCGCTTCCGCCCAGAGCTTCATCGAGCGG
ATGACCAACTTCGATAAGAACCTGCCCAACGAGAAGGTGCTGCCCAAGCACAGCCTGCTGTACGAGTACT
TCACCGTGTATAACGAGCTGACCAAAGTGAAATACGTGACCGAGGGAATGAGAAAGCCCGCCTTCCTGAG
CGGCGAGCAGAAAAAGGCCATCGTGGACCTGCTGTTCAAGACCAACCGGAAAGTGACCGTGAAGCAGCTG
AAAGAGGACTACTTCAAGAAAATCGAGTGCTTCGACTCCGTGGAAATCTCCGGCGTGGAAGATCGGTTCA
ACGCCTCCCTGGGCACATACCACGATCTGCTGAAAATTATCAAGGACAAGGACTTCCTGGACAATGAGGA
AAACGAGGACATTCTGGAAGATATCGTGCTGACCCTGACACTGTTTGAGGACAGAGAGATGATCGAGGAA
CGGCTGAAAACCTATGCCCACCTGTTCGACGACAAAGTGATGAAGCAGCTGAAGCGGCGGAGATACACCG
GCTGGGGCAGGCTGAGCCGGAAGCTGATCAACGGCATCCGGGACAAGCAGTCCGGCAAGACAATCCTGGA
TTTCCTGAAGTCCGACGGCTTCGCCAACAGAAACTTCATGCAGCTGATCCACGACGACAGCCTGACCTTT
AAAGAGGACATCCAGAAAGCCCAGGTGTCCGGCCAGGGCGATAGCCTGCACGAGCACATTGCCAATCTGG
CCGGCAGCCCCGCCATTAAGAAGGGCATCCTGCAGACAGTGAAGGTGGTGGACGAGCTCGTGAAAGTGAT
GGGCCGGCACAAGCCCGAGAACATCGTGATCGAAATGGCCAGAGAGAACCAGACCACCCAGAAGGGACAG
AAGAACAGCCGCGAGAGAATGAAGCGGATCGAAGAGGGCATCAAAGAGCTGGGCAGCCAGATCCTGAAAG
AACACCCCGTGGAAAACACCCAGCTGCAGAACGAGAAGCTGTACCTGTACTACCTGCAGAATGGGCGGGA
TATGTACGTGGACCAGGAACTGGACATCAACCGGCTGTCCGACTACGATGTGGACCATATCGTGCCTCAG
AGCTTTCTGAAGGACGACTCCATCGACAACAAGGTGCTGACCAGAAGCGACAAGAACCGGGGCAAGAGCG
ACAACGTGCCCTCCGAAGAGGTCGTGAAGAAGATGAAGAACTACTGGCGGCAGCTGCTGAACGCCAAGCT
GATTACCCAGAGAAAGTTCGACAATCTGACCAAGGCCGAGAGAGGCGGCCTGAGCGAACTGGATAAGGCC
GGCTTCATCAAGAGACAGCTGGTGGAAACCCGGCAGATCACAAAGCACGTGGCACAGATCCTGGACTCCC
GGATGAACACTAAGTACGACGAGAATGACAAGCTGATCCGGGAAGTGAAAGTGATCACCCTGAAGTCCAA
GCTGGTGTCCGATTTCCGGAAGGATTTCCAGTTTTACAAAGTGCGCGAGATCAACAACTACCACCACGCC
CACGACGCCTACCTGAACGCCGTCGTGGGAACCGCCCTGATCAAAAAGTACCCTAAGCTGGAAAGCGAGT
TCGTGTACGGCGACTACAAGGTGTACGACGTGCGGAAGATGATCGCCAAGAGCGAGCAGGAAATCGGCAA
GGCTACCGCCAAGTACTTCTTCTACAGCAACATCATGAACTTTTTCAAGACCGAGATTACCCTGGCCAAC
GGCGAGATCCGGAAGCGGCCTCTGATCGAGACAAACGGCGAAACCGGGGAGATCGTGTGGGATAAGGGCC
GGGATTTTGCCACCGTGCGGAAAGTGCTGAGCATGCCCCAAGTGAATATCGTGAAAAAGACCGAGGTGCA
GACAGGCGGCTTCAGCAAAGAGTCTATCCTGCCCAAGAGGAACAGCGATAAGCTGATCGCCAGAAAGAAG
GACTGGGACCCTAAGAAGTACGGCGGCTTCGTGAGCCCCACCGTGGCCTATTCTGTGCTGGTGGTGGCCA
AAGTGGAAAAGGGCAAGTCCAAGAAACTGAAGAGTGTGAAAGAGCTGCTGGGGATCACCATCATGGAAAG
AAGCAGCTTCGAGAAGAATCCCATCGACTTTCTGGAAGCCAAGGGCTACAAAGAAGTGAAAAAGGACCTG
ATCATCAAGCTGCCTAAGTACTCCCTGTTCGAGCTGGAAAACGGCCGGAAGAGAATGCTGGCCTCTGCCA
GAGAACTGCAGAAGGGAAACGAACTGGCCCTGCCCTCCAAATATGTGAACTTCCTGTACCTGGCCAGCCA
CTATGAGAAGCTGAAGGGCTCCCCCGAGGATAATGAGCAGAAACAGCTGTTTGTGGAACAGCACAAGCAC
TACCTGGACGAGATCATCGAGCAGATCAGCGAGTTCTCCAAGAGAGTGATCCTGGCCGACGCTAATCTGG
ACAAAGTGCTGTCCGCCTACAACAAGCACCGGGATAAGCCCATCAGAGAGCAGGCCGAGAATATCATCCA
CCTGTTTACCCTGACCAATCTGGGAGCCCCTAGGGCCTTCAAGTACTTTGACACCACCATCGACCGGAAG
CAGTACAGAAGCACCAAAGAGGTGCTGGACGCCACCCTGATCCACCAGAGCATCACCGGCCTGTACGAGA
CACGGATCGACCTGTCTCAGCTGGGAGGCGACGGATCCGGCGGAGGCGGAAGCGGGAAAAGAACCGCCGA
CGGCAGCGAATTCGAGCCCAAGAAGAAGAGGAAAGTCTCGAGCGGAGGCGACTACAAAGACCATGACGGT
GATTATAAAGATCATGACATCGATTACAAGGATGACGATGACAAGGGAGGCGGTGGAAGCGGCGCAACAA
ACTTCTCTCTGCTGAAACAAGCCGGAGATGTCGAAGAGAATCCTGGACCGATGGTGAGCAAGGGCGAGGA
GCTGTTCACCGGGGTGGTGCCCATCCTGGTCGAGCTGGACGGCGACGTAAACGGCCACAAGTTCAGCGTG
TCCGGCGAGGGCGAGGGCGATGCCACCTACGGCAAGCTGACCCTGAAGTTCATCTGCACCACCGGCAAGC
TGCCCGTGCCCTGGCCCACCCTCGTGACCACCCTGACCTACGGCGTGCAGTGCTTCAGCCGCTACCCCGA
CCACATGAAGCAGCACGACTTCTTCAAGTCCGCCATGCCCGAAGGCTACGTCCAGGAGCGCACCATCTTC
TTCAAGGACGACGGCAACTACAAGACCCGCGCCGAGGTGAAGTTCGAGGGCGACACCCTGGTGAACCGCA
TCGAGCTGAAGGGCATCGACTTCAAGGAGGACGGCAACATCCTGGGGCACAAGCTGGAGTACAACTACAA
CAGCCACAACGTCTATATCATGGCCGACAAGCAGAAGAACGGCATCAAGGTGAACTTCAAGATCCGCCAC
AACATCGAGGACGGCAGCGTGCAGCTCGCCGACCACTACCAGCAGAACACCCCCATCGGCGACGGCCCCG
TGCTGCTGCCCGACAACCACTACCTGAGCACCCAGTCCGCCCTGAGCAAAGACCCCAACGAGAAGCGCGA
TCACATGGTCCTGCTGGAGTTCGTGACCGCCGCCGGGATCACTCTCGGCATGGACGAGCTGTACAAGTGA
CCGGTCATCATCACCATCACCATTGAGTTTAAACCCGCTGATCAGCCTCGACTGTGCCTTCTAGTTGCCA
GCCATCTGTTGTTTGCCCCTCCCCCGTGCCTTCCTTGACCCTGGAAGGTGCCACTCCCACTGTCCTTTCC
TAATAAAATGAGGAAATTGCATCGCATTGTCTGAGTAGGTGTCATTCTATTCTGGGGGGTGGGGTGGGGC
AGGACAGCAAGGGGGAGGATTGGGAAGACAATAGCAGGCATGCTGGGGATGCGGTGGGCTCTATGGCTTC
TGAGGCGGAAAGAACCAGCTGGGGCTCGATACCGTCGACCTCTAGCTAGAGCTTGGCGTAATCATGGTCA
TAGCTGTTTCCTGTGTGAAATTGTTATCCGCTCACAATTCCACACAACATACGAGCCGGAAGCATAAAGT
GTAAAGCCTAGGGTGCCTAATGAGTGAGCTAACTCACATTAATTGCGTTGCGCTCACTGCCCGCTTTCCA
GTCGGGAAACCTGTCGTGCCAGCTGCATTAATGAATCGGCCAACGCGCGGGGAGAGGCGGTTTGCGTATT
GGGCGCTCTTCCGCTTCCTCGCTCACTGACTCGCTGCGCTCGGTCGTTCGGCTGCGGCGAGCGGTATCAG
CTCACTCAAAGGCGGTAATACGGTTATCCACAGAATCAGGGGATAACGCAGGAAAGAACATGTGAGCAAA
AGGCCAGCAAAAGGCCAGGAACCGTAAAAAGGCCGCGTTGCTGGCGTTTTTCCATAGGCTCCGCCCCCCT
GACGAGCATCACAAAAATCGACGCTCAAGTCAGAGGTGGCGAAACCCGACAGGACTATAAAGATACCAGG
CGTTTCCCCCTGGAAGCTCCCTCGTGCGCTCTCCTGTTCCGACCCTGCCGCTTACCGGATACCTGTCCGC
CTTTCTCCCTTCGGGAAGCGTGGCGCTTTCTCATAGCTCACGCTGTAGGTATCTCAGTTCGGTGTAGGTC
GTTCGCTCCAAGCTGGGCTGTGTGCACGAACCCCCCGTTCAGCCCGACCGCTGCGCCTTATCCGGTAACT
ATCGTCTTGAGTCCAACCCGGTAAGACACGACTTATCGCCACTGGCAGCAGCCACTGGTAACAGGATTAG
CAGAGCGAGGTATGTAGGCGGTGCTACAGAGTTCTTGAAGTGGTGGCCTAACTACGGCTACACTAGAAGA
ACAGTATTTGGTATCTGCGCTCTGCTGAAGCCAGTTACCTTCGGAAAAAGAGTTGGTAGCTCTTGATCCG
GCAAACAAACCACCGCTGGTAGCGGTGGTTTTTTTGTTTGCAAGCAGCAGATTACGCGCAGAAAAAAAGG
ATCTCAAGAAGATCCTTTGATCTTTTCTACGGGGTCTGACGCTCAGTGGAACGAAAACTCACGTTAAGGG
ATTTTGGTCATGAGATTATCAAAAAGGATCTTCACCTAGATCCTTTTAAATTAAAAATGAAGTTTTAAAT
CAATCTAAAGTATATATGAGTAAACTTGGTCTGACAGTTACCAATGCTTAATCAGTGAGGCACCTATCTC
AGCGATCTGTCTATTTCGTTCATCCATAGTTGCCTGACTCCCCGTCGTGTAGATAACTACGATACGGGAG
GGCTTACCATCTGGCCCCAGTGCTGCAATGATACCGCGAGACCCACGCTCACCGGCTCCAGATTTATCAG
CAATAAACCAGCCAGCCGGAAGGGCCGAGCGCAGAAGTGGTCCTGCAACTTTATCCGCCTCCATCCAGTC
TATTAATTGTTGCCGGGAAGCTAGAGTAAGTAGTTCGCCAGTTAATAGTTTGCGCAACGTTGTTGCCATT
GCTACAGGCATCGTGGTGTCACGCTCGTCGTTTGGTATGGCTTCATTCAGCTCCGGTTCCCAACGATCAA
GGCGAGTTACATGATCCCCCATGTTGTGCAAAAAAGCGGTTAGCTCCTTCGGTCCTCCGATCGTTGTCAG
AAGTAAGTTGGCCGCAGTGTTATCACTCATGGTTATGGCAGCACTGCATAATTCTCTTACTGTCATGCCA
TCCGTAAGATGCTTTTCTGTGACTGGTGAGTACTCAACCAAGTCATTCTGAGAATAGTGTATGCGGCGAC
CGAGTTGCTCTTGCCCGGCGTCAATACGGGATAATACCGCGCCACATAGCAGAACTTTAAAAGTGCTCAT
CATTGGAAAACGTTCTTCGGGGCGAAAACTCTCAAGGATCTTACCGCTGTTGAGATCCAGTTCGATGTAA
CCCACTCGTGCACCCAACTGATCTTCAGCATCTTTTACTTTCACCAGCGTTTCTGGGTGAGCAAAAACAG
GAAGGCAAAATGCCGCAAAAAAGGGAATAAGGGCGACACGGAAATGTTGAATACTCATACTCTTCCTTTT
TCAATATTATTGAAGCATTTATCAGGGTTATTGTCTCATGAGCGGATACATATTTGAATGTATTTAGAAA
AATAAACAAATAGGGGTTCCGCGCACATTTCCCCGAAAAGTGCCACCTGACGTCGACGGATCGGGAGATC
GATCTCCCGATCCCCTAGGGTCGACTCTCAGTACAATCTGCTCTGATGCCGCATAGTTAAGCCAGTATCT
GCTCCCTGCTTGTGTGTTGGAGGTCGCTGAGTAGTGCGCGAGCAAAATTTAAGCTACAACAAGGCAAGGC
TTGACCGACAATTGCATGAAGAATCTGCTTAGGGTTAGGCGTTTTGCGCTGCTTCGCGATGTACGGGCCA
GATATACGCGTTGACATTGATTATTGACTAGTTATTAATAGTAATCAATTACGGGGTCATTAGTTCATAG
CCCATATATGGAGTTCCGCGTTACATAACTTACGGTAAATGGCCCGCCTGGCTGACCGCCCAACGACCCC
CGCCCATTGACGTCAATAATGACGTATGTTCCCATAGTAACGCCAATAGGGACTTTCCATTGACGTCAAT
GGGTGGAGTATTTACGGTAAACTGCCCACTTGGCAGTACATCAAGTGTATC
